>Addgene plasmid #25684 | pEBB FLAG XIAP W310A | addgene partial sequence | sequence record 31723 | 25684 with hXIAP-fwd (ggcgacactttcctaattgc)
CTTATATTCGAAGTGATCTGATGCTGTGAGTTCTGATAGGAATTTCCCAAATTCAACAAATCTTCCAAGA
AATCCATCCATGGCAGATTATGAAGCACGGATCTTTACTTTTGGGACATGGATATACTCAGTTAACAAGG
AGCAGCTTGCAAGAGCTGGATTTTATGCTTTAGGTGAAGGTGATAAAGTAAAGTGCTTTCACTGTGGAGG
AGGGCTAACTGATGCGAAGCCCAGTGAAGACCCTTGGGAACAACATGCTAAATGGTATCCAGGGTGCAAA
TATCTGTTAGAACAGAAGGGACAAGAATATATAAACAATATTCATTTAACTCATTCACTTGAGGAGTGTC
TGGTAAGAACTACTGAGAAAACACCATCACTAACTAGAAGAATTGATGATACCATCTTCCAAAATCCTAT
GGTACAAGAAGCTATACGAATGGGGTTCAGTTTCAAGGACATTAAGAAAATAATGGAGGAAAAAATTCAG
ATATCTGGGAGCAACTATAAATCACTTGAGGTTCTGGTTGCAGATCTAGTGAATGCTCAGAAAGACAGTA
TGCCAGATGAGTCAAGTCAGACTTCATTACAGAAAGAGATTAGTACTGAAGAGCAGCTAAGGCGCCTGCA
AGAGGAGAAGCTTTGCAAAATCTGTATGGATAGAAATATTGCTATCGTTTTTGTTCCTTGTGGACATCTA
GTCACTTGTAAACAATGTGCTGAAGCAGTTGACAAGTGTCCCATGTGCTACACAGTCATTACTTTCAAGC
AAAAAATTTTTATGTCTTAATCTAACTCTATAGTAGGCATGTTATGTTGTTCTTATTACCCTGATTGAAT
GTGTGATGTGAACTGACTTTAAGTAATCAGGATTGAATTCGATATCAAGCTTATCGATGCGGCCGCGACT
CTAGAGTGAGGGTCCCCACCTGGGACCCTTGAGAGTATCAGGTCTCCCACGTG
