>Addgene plasmid #25684 | pEBB FLAG XIAP W310A | addgene partial sequence | sequence record 31724 | 25684 with EF-1a-F
TCTCTAGAGATCCCTCGACCTCGAGATCCATTGTGCTGGATCTCACCATGGACTACAAAGACGATGACGA
CAAGGGATCCATGACTTTTAACAGTTTTGAAGGATCTAAAACTTGTGTACCTGCAGACATCAATAAGGAA
GAAGAATTTGTAGAAGAGTTTAATAGATTAAAAACTTTTGCTAATTTTCCAAGTGGTAGTCCTGTTTCAG
CATCAACACTGGCACGAGCAGGGTTTCTTTATACTGGTGAAGGAGATACCGTGCGGTGCTTTAGTTGTCA
TGCAGCTGTAGATAGATGGCAATATGGAGACTCAGCAGTTGGAAGACACAGGAAAGTATCCCCAAATTGC
AGATTTATCAACGGCTTTTATCTTGAAAATAGTGCCACGCAGTCTACAAATTCTGGTATCCAGAATGGTC
AGTACAAAGTTGAAAACTATCTGGGAAGCAGAGATCATTTTGCCTTAGACAGGCCATCTGAGACACATGC
AGACTATCTTTTGAGAACTGGGCAGGTTGTAGATATATCAGACACCATATACCCGAGGAACCCTGCCATG
TATAGTGAAGAAGCTAGATTAAAGTCCTTTCAGAACTGGCCAGACTATGCTCACCTAACCCCAAGAGAGT
TAGCAAGTGCTGGACTCTACTACACAGGTATTGGTGACCAAGTGCAGTGCTTTTGTTGTGGTGGAAAACT
GAAAAATTGGGAACCTTGTGATCGTGCCTGGTCAGAACACAGGCGACACTTTCCTAATTGCTTCTTTGTT
TTGGGCCGGAATCTTAATATTCGAAGTGAATCTGATGCTGTGAGTTCTGATAGGAATTTCCCAAATTCAA
CAAATCTTCCAAGAAATCCATCCATGGCAGATTATGAAGCACGG
