[The description below was written by a language model from this plasmid's Addgene catalogue record.]
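Description:
pEBB FLAG XIAP W310A is a mammalian expression plasmid built on the pEBB backbone (about 5.4 kb without insert). It is maintained in E. coli as a high-copy plasmid under ampicillin selection. The record does not list a bacterial origin or a mammalian selection marker. It also does not state the promoter explicitly, but the use of an EF-1α forward primer for 5′ sequencing suggests that expression is driven by an EF-1α promoter.

The payload is an approximately 1.5 kb human XIAP coding sequence (X-linked inhibitor of apoptosis, also known as hILP or BIRC4). It was inserted between the BamHI and NotI sites of a FLAG-bearing version of pEBB, so the protein is produced with an N-terminal FLAG epitope supplied by the backbone. The tag allows detection and immunoprecipitation with anti-FLAG antibodies. The insert carries the point mutation W310A, which replaces a tryptophan with alanine. In general knowledge of XIAP, this residue lies in the BIR3 domain, the region involved in binding and inhibiting caspase-9. However, the record itself does not describe the functional consequence of the substitution.

The associated publication concerns separating the signalling functions of XIAP from its caspase-inhibitory properties. The construct is therefore suited to transient expression in mammalian cells as a mutant to compare with wild-type XIAP in apoptosis, caspase-interaction and signalling assays.
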