Addgene plasmid #25684: pEBB FLAG XIAP W310A
Depositing lab: Colin Duckett. Depositing organization: University of Michigan. Publication: Uncoupling of the signaling and caspase-inhibitory properties of X-linked inhibitor of apoptosis. Lewis J, Burstein E, Reffey SB, Bratton SB, Roberts AB, Duckett CS. J Biol Chem. 2004 Mar 5. 279(10):9023-9. 10.1074/jbc.M312891200 PubMed 14701799.
Backbone
  Vector backbone: pEBB
  Backbone manufacturer: Baltimore Lab
  Backbone size w/o insert (bp): 5353
  Vector type: Mammalian Expression
Growth in bacteria
  Bacterial resistance: Ampicillin, 100 μg/mL
  Growth temperature: 37°C
  Growth strain: DH5alpha
  Copy number: High Copy
Gene/Insert
  Gene/Insert name: XIAP (alt name: hILP)
  Species: H. sapiens (human)
  Insert size (bp): 1500
  Mutation: W310A
  GenBank ID: HSU32974
  Entrez Gene: XIAP (a.k.a. API3, BIRC4, IAP-3, ILP1, MIHA, XLP2, hIAP-3, hIAP3)
  Tag / fusion protein: FLAG (N terminal on backbone)
  Cloning method: Restriction Enzyme; 5′ cloning site BamHI (unknown if destroyed); 3′ cloning site NotI (unknown if destroyed)
  Sequencing primers: 5′ EF-1a Forward; 3′ M13_puc_F
Terms and licenses: Academic/Nonprofit Terms; Industry Terms: Not Available to Industry
Depositor comments: XIAP W310A was cloned into the BamHI/NotI sites of pEBB FLAG #739
How to cite: pEBB FLAG XIAP W310A was a gift from Colin Duckett (Addgene plasmid # 25684 ; http://n2t.net/addgene:25684 ; RRID:Addgene_25684)
